Addgene plasmid #224426: pET28a-AzaE
Purpose: Express AzaE in E. coli
Depositing lab: Emily Balskus. Depositing organization: Harvard University. Publication: Discovery of the Azaserine Biosynthetic Pathway Uncovers a Biological Route for alpha-Diazoester Production. Van Cura D, Ng TL, Huang J, Hager H, Hartwig JF, Keasling JD, Balskus EP. Angew Chem Int Ed Engl. 2023 Jul 10;62(28):e202304646. doi: 10.1002/anie.202304646. Epub 2023 May 31. PubMed 37151182.
Backbone
  Vector backbone: pET28a
  Backbone size w/o insert (bp): 5369
  Total vector size (bp): 7546
  Vector type: Bacterial Expression
Growth in bacteria
  Bacterial resistance: Kanamycin, 50 μg/mL
  Growth temperature: 37°C
  Growth strain: DH5alpha
  Copy number: High Copy
Gene/Insert
  Gene/Insert name: azaE
  Species: Glycomyces harbinensis ATCC 43155
  Tag / fusion protein: His6 (N terminal on backbone)
  Cloning method: Gibson Cloning
  Sequencing primers: 5′ T7; 3′ T7-term
Terms and licenses: Academic/Nonprofit Terms; Industry Terms: Not Available to Industry
How to cite: pET28a-AzaE was a gift from Emily Balskus (Addgene plasmid # 224426 ; http://n2t.net/addgene:224426 ; RRID:Addgene_224426)
