[The description below was written by a language model from this plasmid's Addgene catalogue record and pLannotate feature annotations shown in this document.]
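Description:
pET28a-AzaE is a bacterial expression plasmid built on the pET28a backbone for producing AzaE, a protein encoded by the azaE gene of the actinomycete Glycomyces harbinensis ATCC 43155, in E. coli. The gene was inserted by Gibson cloning. The associated publication concerns the azaserine biosynthetic pathway and its route to an alpha-diazoester, but the record does not state the specific enzymatic role of AzaE. The plasmid totals about 7.5 kb. It replicates from a ColE1/pMB1-type origin accompanied by the pBR322 bom region and the rop gene. The catalogue lists it as high copy, although rop normally moderates copy number. Selection is by kanamycin through the aph(3')-Ia resistance gene. An f1 origin is also present, along with short tetracycline-resistance gene remnants and other pBR322-derived backbone sequences that the annotation software picked up.

Expression follows the standard pET arrangement. A T7 promoter with an adjacent lac operator drives transcription, followed by the T7 gene 10 ribosome binding site, and the T7 terminator closes the unit. The plasmid-borne lacI gene supplies repressor, so expression stays off until it is induced with IPTG in a host that provides T7 RNA polymerase. The insert itself is not annotated in the feature table but occupies the roughly 2.2 kb gap between the leader and the downstream elements. Upstream of it lies the backbone's N-terminal His6 tag (labelled as a fragment of a composite tag) and a thrombin cleavage site, allowing nickel-affinity purification and optional tag removal. A second His-tag sequence sits downstream of the insert, as in pET28a. The catalogue lists only the N-terminal tag, so this one is presumably not translated. The construct is suited to overexpressing and purifying recombinant AzaE for biochemical study.
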