Features (pLannotate 1.2.2; 20 found; start..end, strand, type, name):
      8..26      +  promoter       T7 promoter: promoter for bacteriophage T7 RNA polymerase
     27..51      +  protein_bind   lac operator: The lac repressor binds to the lac operator to inhibit transcription in E. coli. This inhibition can be relieved by adding lactose or isopropyl-β-D-thiogalactopyranoside (IPTG). lac repressor encoded by lacI
     66..88      +  RBS            RBS: efficient ribosome binding site from bacteriophage T7 gene 10 (Olins and Rangwala, 1989)
    107..123     +  CDS            capTEV™ (fragment): composite tag for in vivo biotinylation, TEV protease cleavage, and 6xHis tagging
    134..151     +  CDS            thrombin site: thrombin recognition and cleavage site
   2414..2431    +  CDS            9xHis (fragment): 9xHis affinity tag
   2441..2490    +  CDS            SET1 (fragment): solubility-enhancement tag derived from T7 phage gene 10B
   2498..2545    +  terminator     T7 terminator: transcription terminator for bacteriophage T7 RNA polymerase
   2582..3010    +  rep_origin     f1 ori (sequence partly withheld): f1 bacteriophage origin of replication; arrow indicates direction of (+) strand synthesis
   3063..3120    +  promoter       AmpR promoter (fragment): bla
   3129..3944    -  CDS            KanR: aminoglycoside phosphotransferase; aph(3')-Ia; confers resistance to kanamycin in bacteria or G418 (Geneticin®) in eukaryotes
   4066..4654    +  rep_origin     ori: high-copy-number ColE1/pMB1/pBR322/pUC origin of replication
   4840..4979    -  misc_feature   bom: basis of mobility region from pBR322
   5081..5272    -  CDS            rop: Rop protein, which maintains plasmids at low copy number; rop
   5289..5669    +  CDS            YPB1_ECOLX: Protein predicted: Swiss-Prot protein existence level 4. From Escherichia coli.
   5741..6032    -  CDS            TcR (fragment): tetracycline efflux protein; tet; confers resistance to tetracycline
   6047..6068    -  protein_bind   CAP binding site: CAP binding activates transcription in the presence of cAMP. E. coli catabolite activator protein
   6081..7163    -  CDS            lacI: lac repressor; lacI; The lac repressor binds to the lac operator to inhibit transcription in E. coli. This inhibition can be relieved by adding lactose or isopropyl-β-D-thiogalactopyranoside (IPTG).
   7164..7241    -  promoter       lacI promoter: lacI
   7249..7528    -  CDS            TcR (fragment): tetracycline efflux protein; tet; confers resistance to tetracycline
>Addgene plasmid #224426 | pET28a-AzaE | addgene full sequence | sequence record 443664 | Addgene NGS Result
GCGAAATTAATACGACTCACTATAGGGGAATTGTGAGCGGATAACAATTCCCCTCTAGAAATAATTTTGT
TTAACTTTAAGAAGGAGATATACCATGGGCAGCAGCCATCATCATCATCATCACAGCAGCGGCCTGGTGC
CGCGCGGCAGCCATATGATCCTGAACCACTACAGCGAATCCGATCTCTCCGAGGCCTTCGGCATCGACAT
GTCCTCAGTAGACGGACTCGGCGTCGGCGCCGGCTGGGGCCGCGTCGCGCCCGGCGCGAGCTCCACCAGC
CACCAGCACGACGAGACCGAGTTCTTCGTCATCGTCTCGGGCGAAGGCGAGCTCCGCATCGACGGCGCGG
TCCATCCGGCCCGGCCCGGCACCGTGGTCCTGTTCGAGCCCTTCGAATCCCACGTCATCACCAACACCGG
CGAGGCCGACCTGGTCTTCTTCACCCAGTACTGGCGCGACGCCGCCCGCGCCCGGCACGCCGTCGCCTCC
CGGACCCGGACCCGCGCCGCCGGGCGCCCCCAGTTCGTGTTCTCCACCCCGCCGACCCCCAACGGCGACC
TCCACCTGGGACACCTCTCGGGGCCCTACCTCGGCGCCGACGCCTACGTGCGCTTCCAGCGGCTGAACGG
CAACCGGGCCTGGCACCTCACCGGCAGCGACGACTACCAGAGCTATGTGGAGGCCGCCGCCGAGCGCGAC
GGCGTCACCCCCGCCGAGGCCGCCCGGCACTACTCCGCCGAGATCGCCGCCACCCTCAAGGCCATGGACA
TCGACGTCGACGAGTACTACACGACGAGTACGGACGACGGCTACGAGGAAGGCCTGCGGCGCTTCTTCAC
CCGCCTGGTCCGCTCCGGGTCCGTCCGCCCGAAGGCCACTCCCGCGCTGGTCGAAGGCGAGGGCGGCGAG
TACCTGTACGAAGTGGACGTCTCGGGGACCTGCCCGGGGTGCTCGGGTCCCACTGGCGGCAACATCTGCG
AGGAGTGCGGCGAGCCCAATCTGGTCGCCGACCTCGGCGAGCCGCGCTCGCGCCGCGGCGACGCCGCCCC
GCGGGCGGCCGAGGTCGAGCGCTGGACCCTGCCGCTCCACGAGTTCGCCGAGACCGTCGCGGGCCACCAC
CTGCTCGGGCGCGTCCCGGCCCGCCTGCGCGAACTGGCCCACCGGGTCTTCGCCCGGGACGGCCTCGAAC
TGCCCGTCTCCCACCCGTCCGACTGGGGCGTGCGCCCGGCCGAGGACGACCTCGCCTCCCAGGTCATCTG
GGTGTGGCCCGAGATGAGCTACGGCTTCCTCCACGGCATCGAGCGCCTGGGCGCCGGGCTCGGGGAGCAG
TGGTCGCGCGAGCGGCCCTCCCCGGACTGGAAGGTCGTCCACTTCTTCGGCTACGACAACAGCTTCTACC
ACTCGATCCTCTACCCGGTCCTGTACCGGCTCGCGTTCCCCCAGTGGAACCCCGACATCGACTACCACGT
CAACGAGTTCTACCTGCTCGAAGGCGCGAAGTTCTCCACCAGCCGCCGCCACGCCATCTGGGGCAAGGAG
ATCCTGAGCCCCGAGACCGTGGACGCGGTCCGCTACTACCTGTGCCGCACCCGTCCCGAGGACGAGCGCA
CCGACTTCCGCCGCGCCGAGTACGACCGCGCCGTCACCGATGTCCTCATCGGACAGTGGCAGGCCTGGCT
GGACGACCTCGGCGAGCGCGTCCGCAGCGACCACGGCGGCCTCGTCCCCGACGCCGGGACCTGGACGACC
GAGCACGCGGACTTCCTCGCGCGGCTCACCCACCGCCTCGAGCAGGCCACCGCGGCCCTGGGCGCCGAAG
GCTTCTCGCTCCGCCGGGCCGCGGCGGTCCTCGACGCCCTGGTCGAGGACGCGACGGCGTTCTCCCGGCT
CCAGTCGCGCCTGCGCGGCCTCGACCGCTGGTCCTCCGAGGCGCGCACCGCGACCGCCCTCGAACTCGCC
GCCGCCCGCCTGCTCGCGACCGCCGCCGCGCCCCTGATGCCGCGCTTCTCGCAGCGGCTCGCCGCATCGC
TCGGGCTCGCGGTCGACGCCTGGCCCGACGCGGTCGAGCTCGTCCCGCCCGGCAACCGGACCACATTGGA
CTCGACCCGCTTCTTCGCGGCCCCCGCGACACCCGCTTCCCTCCCGTGGCTGCGGTCCAAGGTCGCCGTC
CTGCTCGGCCTCGAAGCGGACTTCGCGGACCTGTCGCTGCCCGCACTCGGCGCGAACTCGCTGGCCGCGA
CCACCCTCCAGTACCACGCGCTCACCGAGCTCAAGGCCGACGTCCCGCTGGAGACCCTCCTCGCCGACGC
GCCCCTGAGCGCGCTCGCCGCCGCACTGGACGGCATGGCCGACGCCGACCTGCTCGCCGCACTCGGAGGT
GAGACCCGATGAAAGCTTGCGGCCGCACTCGAGCACCACCACCACCACCACTGAGATCCGGCTGCTAACA
AAGCCCGAAAGGAAGCTGAGTTGGCTGCTGCCACCGCTGAGCAATAACTAGCATAACCCCTTGGGGCCTC
TAAACGGGTCTTGAGGGGTTTTTTGCTGAAAGGAGGAACTATATCCGGATTGGCGAATGGG
[124 nt withheld, positions 2582-2705]
C
[91 nt withheld, positions 2707-2797]
A
[49 nt withheld, positions 2799-2847]
CCTTTGACGTTGGAGTCCACGTTCTTT
[37 nt withheld, positions 2875-2911]
ACCCTATCTCGGTCTATTCTTTTGATTTATAAGGGATTTTGCCGATTTCGGCCTATTGGTTAAAAAATGA
GCTGATTTAACAAAAATTTAACGCGAATTTTAACAAAATATTAACGCTTACAATTTAGGTGGCACTTTTC
GGGGAAATGTGCGCGGAACCCCTATTTGTTTATTTTTCTAAATACATTCAAATATGTATCCGCTCATGAA
TTAATTCTTAGAAAAACTCATCGAGCATCAAATGAAACTGCAATTTATTCATATCAGGATTATCAATACC
ATATTTTTGAAAAAGCCGTTTCTGTAATGAAGGAGAAAACTCACCGAGGCAGTTCCATAGGATGGCAAGA
TCCTGGTATCGGTCTGCGATTCCGACTCGTCCAACATCAATACAACCTATTAATTTCCCCTCGTCAAAAA
TAAGGTTATCAAGTGAGAAATCACCATGAGTGACGACTGAATCCGGTGAGAATGGCAAAAGTTTATGCAT
TTCTTTCCAGACTTGTTCAACAGGCCAGCCATTACGCTCGTCATCAAAATCACTCGCATCAACCAAACCG
TTATTCATTCGTGATTGCGCCTGAGCGAGACGAAATACGCGATCGCTGTTAAAAGGACAATTACAAACAG
GAATCGAATGCAACCGGCGCAGGAACACTGCCAGCGCATCAACAATATTTTCACCTGAATCAGGATATTC
TTCTAATACCTGGAATGCTGTTTTCCCGGGGATCGCAGTGGTGAGTAACCATGCATCATCAGGAGTACGG
ATAAAATGCTTGATGGTCGGAAGAGGCATAAATTCCGTCAGCCAGTTTAGTCTGACCATCTCATCTGTAA
CATCATTGGCAACGCTACCTTTGCCATGTTTCAGAAACAACTCTGGCGCATCGGGCTTCCCATACAATCG
ATAGATTGTCGCACCTGATTGCCCGACATTATCGCGAGCCCATTTATACCCATATAAATCAGCATCCATG
TTGGAATTTAATCGCGGCCTAGAGCAAGACGTTTCCCGTTGAATATGGCTCATAACACCCCTTGTATTAC
TGTTTATGTAAGCAGACAGTTTTATTGTTCATGACCAAAATCCCTTAACGTGAGTTTTCGTTCCACTGAG
CGTCAGACCCCGTAGAAAAGATCAAAGGATCTTCTTGAGATCCTTTTTTTCTGCGCGTAATCTGCTGCTT
GCAAACAAAAAAACCACCGCTACCAGCGGTGGTTTGTTTGCCGGATCAAGAGCTACCAACTCTTTTTCCG
AAGGTAACTGGCTTCAGCAGAGCGCAGATACCAAATACTGTCCTTCTAGTGTAGCCGTAGTTAGGCCACC
ACTTCAAGAACTCTGTAGCACCGCCTACATACCTCGCTCTGCTAATCCTGTTACCAGTGGCTGCTGCCAG
TGGCGATAAGTCGTGTCTTACCGGGTTGGACTCAAGACGATAGTTACCGGATAAGGCGCAGCGGTCGGGC
TGAACGGGGGGTTCGTGCACACAGCCCAGCTTGGAGCGAACGACCTACACCGAACTGAGATACCTACAGC
GTGAGCTATGAGAAAGCGCCACGCTTCCCGAAGGGAGAAAGGCGGACAGGTATCCGGTAAGCGGCAGGGT
CGGAACAGGAGAGCGCACGAGGGAGCTTCCAGGGGGAAACGCCTGGTATCTTTATAGTCCTGTCGGGTTT
CGCCACCTCTGACTTGAGCGTCGATTTTTGTGATGCTCGTCAGGGGGGCGGAGCCTATGGAAAAACGCCA
GCAACGCGGCCTTTTTACGGTTCCTGGCCTTTTGCTGGCCTTTTGCTCACATGTTCTTTCCTGCGTTATC
CCCTGATTCTGTGGATAACCGTATTACCGCCTTTGAGTGAGCTGATACCGCTCGCCGCAGCCGAACGACC
GAGCGCAGCGAGTCAGTGAGCGAGGAAGCGGAAGAGCGCCTGATGCGGTATTTTCTCCTTACGCATCTGT
GCGGTATTTCACACCGCAATGGTGCACTCTCAGTACAATCTGCTCTGATGCCGCATAGTTAAGCCAGTAT
ACACTCCGCTATCGCTACGTGACTGGGTCATGGCTGCGCCCCGACACCCGCCAACACCCGCTGACGCGCC
CTGACGGGCTTGTCTGCTCCCGGCATCCGCTTACAGACAAGCTGTGACCGTCTCCGGGAGCTGCATGTGT
CAGAGGTTTTCACCGTCATCACCGAAACGCGCGAGGCAGCTGCGGTAAAGCTCATCAGCGTGGTCGTGAA
GCGATTCACAGATGTCTGCCTGTTCATCCGCGTCCAGCTCGTTGAGTTTCTCCAGAAGCGTTAATGTCTG
GCTTCTGATAAAGCGGGCCATGTTAAGGGCGGTTTTTTCCTGTTTGGTCACTGATGCCTCCGTGTAAGGG
GGATTTCTGTTCATGGGGGTAATGATACCGATGAAACGAGAGAGGATGCTCACGATACGGGTTACTGATG
ATGAACATGCCCGGTTACTGGAACGTTGTGAGGGTAAACAACTGGCGGTATGGATGCGGCGGGACCAGAG
AAAAATCACTCAGGGTCAATGCCAGCGCTTCGTTAATACAGATGTAGGTGTTCCACAGGGTAGCCAGCAG
CATCCTGCGATGCAGATCCGGAACATAATGGTGCAGGGCGCTGACTTCCGCGTTTCCAGACTTTACGAAA
CACGGAAACCGAAGACCATTCATGTTGTTGCTCAGGTCGCAGACGTTTTGCAGCAGCAGTCGCTTCACGT
TCGCTCGCGTATCGGTGATTCATTCTGCTAACCAGTAAGGCAACCCCGCCAGCCTAGCCGGGTCCTCAAC
GACAGGAGCACGATCATGCGCACCCGTGGGGCCGCCATGCCGGCGATAATGGCCTGCTTCTCGCCGAAAC
GTTTGGTGGCGGGACCAGTGACGAAGGCTTGAGCGAGGGCGTGCAAGATTCCGAATACCGCAAGCGACAG
GCCGATCATCGTCGCGCTCCAGCGAAAGCGGTCCTCGCCGAAAATGACCCAGAGCGCTGCCGGCACCTGT
CCTACGAGTTGCATGATAAAGAAGACAGTCATAAGTGCGGCGACGATAGTCATGCCCCGCGCCCACCGGA
AGGAGCTGACTGGGTTGAAGGCTCTCAAGGGCATCGGTCGAGATCCCGGTGCCTAATGAGTGAGCTAACT
TACATTAATTGCGTTGCGCTCACTGCCCGCTTTCCAGTCGGGAAACCTGTCGTGCCAGCTGCATTAATGA
ATCGGCCAACGCGCGGGGAGAGGCGGTTTGCGTATTGGGCGCCAGGGTGGTTTTTCTTTTCACCAGTGAG
ACGGGCAACAGCTGATTGCCCTTCACCGCCTGGCCCTGAGAGAGTTGCAGCAAGCGGTCCACGCTGGTTT
GCCCCAGCAGGCGAAAATCCTGTTTGATGGTGGTTAACGGCGGGATATAACATGAGCTGTCTTCGGTATC
GTCGTATCCCACTACCGAGATATCCGCACCAACGCGCAGCCCGGACTCGGTAATGGCGCGCATTGCGCCC
AGCGCCATCTGATCGTTGGCAACCAGCATCGCAGTGGGAACGATGCCCTCATTCAGCATTTGCATGGTTT
GTTGAAAACCGGACATGGCACTCCAGTCGCCTTCCCGTTCCGCTATCGGCTGAATTTGATTGCGAGTGAG
ATATTTATGCCAGCCAGCCAGACGCAGACGCGCCGAGACAGAACTTAATGGGCCCGCTAACAGCGCGATT
TGCTGGTGACCCAATGCGACCAGATGCTCCACGCCCAGTCGCGTACCGTCTTCATGGGAGAAAATAATAC
TGTTGATGGGTGTCTGGTCAGAGACATCAAGAAATAACGCCGGAACATTAGTGCAGGCAGCTTCCACAGC
AATGGCATCCTGGTCATCCAGCGGATAGTTAATGATCAGCCCACTGACGCGTTGCGCGAGAAGATTGTGC
ACCGCCGCTTTACAGGCTTCGACGCCGCTTCGTTCTACCATCGACACCACCACGCTGGCACCCAGTTGAT
CGGCGCGAGATTTAATCGCCGCGACAATTTGCGACGGCGCGTGCAGGGCCAGACTGGAGGTGGCAACGCC
AATCAGCAACGACTGTTTGCCCGCCAGTTGTTGTGCCACGCGGTTGGGAATGTAATTCAGCTCCGCCATC
GCCGCTTCCACTTTTTCCCGCGTTTTCGCAGAAACGTGGCTGGCCTGGTTCACCACGCGGGAAACGGTCT
GATAAGAGACACCGGCATACTCTGCGACATCGTATAACGTTACTGGTTTCACATTCACCACCCTGAATTG
ACTCTCTTCCGGGCGCTATCATGCCATACCGCGAAAGGTTTTGCGCCATTCGATGGTGTCCGGGATCTCG
ACGCTCTCCCTTATGCGACTCCTGCATTAGGAAGCAGCCCAGTAGTAGGTTGAGGCCGTTGAGCACCGCC
GCCGCAAGGAATGGTGCATGCAAGGAGATGGCGCCCAACAGTCCCCCGGCCACGGGGCCTGCCACCATAC
CCACGCCGAAACAAGCGCTCATGAGCCCGAAGTGGCGAGCCCGATCTTCCCCATCGGTGATGTCGGCGAT
ATAGGCGCCAGCAACCGCACCTGTGGCGCCGGTGATGCCGGCCACGATGCGTCCGGCGTAGAGGATCGAG
ATCTCGATCCC
